>Addgene plasmid #157274 | pD649-HAsp-SPACA6-COMP5AP-AviTag-9xHis | addgene full sequence | sequence record 460930 | Addgene NGS Result
CCTCATTTTATTAGGAAAGGACAGTGGGAGTGGCACCTTCCAGGGTCAAGGAAGGCACGGGGGAGGGGCA
AACAACAGATGGCTGGCAACTAGAAGGCACAGTCGAGGCTGATTTTCTCTATCTATTTATTTTACTACTC
AAGACTATCTTGCAAAGTAGAAGAACCCTGTCTGCAGTATGACGACCGTGTATACCCGATTGGCTTACCG
GGTAACGCGTTGTGCCAGTGACTACAGGCCGGCCTTAATGGTGATGGTGATGGTGATGGTGATGTTCGTG
CCATTCGATTTTCTGAGCCTCGAAGATGTCGTTCAGTCCTCCGCCACCCGGGTGCGCGGCGTCGGTGGTG
CCGGCGGGGGGCGCCAGGTCGCAGGCGGTGTAGGGCTCCAGGCAGGCGGCGAAGGCCATGACGTGCGCTA
TGAAGGTCTGCTCCTGCACGCCGTGAACCAGGTGCGCCTGCGGGCCGCGCGCGAACACCGCCACGTCCTC
GCCTGCGTGGGTCTCTTCGTCCAGGGGCACTGCTGACTGCTGCCGATACTCGGGGCTCCCGCTCTCGCTC
TCGGTAACATCCGGCCGGGCGCCGTCCTTGAGCACATAGCCTGGACCGTTTCCGTATAGGAGGACCGTGT
AGGCCTTCCTGTCCCGGGCCTTGCCAGGGGCCAGCCCGAAGATGGAGCTCCCTCGCAGGGGGTAGCCTCC
GAAGGAGAAGACGTGGGAGTGGTCGGCAGTGACGAGGCTCAGCGTGTCCTCCTCGCTGGTGAGCTGGCCC
GCCCTCTCAATGGCGTCGTCGAACATGATCGTCTCAGTCAGTGCCCGGTAAGCCCTGCTTTCATGATGAC
CATGGTCGATGCGACCACCCTCCACGAAGAGGAAGAAGCCGCGGGGGTTCCTGCTCAGCAGGCGCAGGGC
AGCCTCTGTCATCTCCATCAGGGAGGGGTCCAGTGTGGAGTCTCGGTGGATCTCGTATTTCATGTCTCCA
GGCTCAAAGAGACCCATGAGATGGGTCACAGACGGGTCCAGGGAAGCCTGCATGAGCTCAGTGCGGTTCC
ACACATACCGGGCACCCTGGCGCTTCGCCAGCCATTCCTGCACCAGATTCTTCCCGTCCAGCCTGGTCCC
ACCTTGGCTGTAGTCATCTGGGTACTCAGGGTCTGGGGTTCCCATGCGAAACATGTACTTTCGGCCTCCA
CCTAGGATCACGTCAATGTCCATGTTGGAGATGAGCTGCGTAGCGATGTCCTGGCACCCCTCCTGGCGGG
CCGAGGCAGGCACGTCGGCGTCCGAGTACCAGTTGCGGTTCACCGTGTGGGCGTAGGTGCCGGCTGGCGA
GGCGTGCTGCACTCGTGTGGTGGTTACCACTCCCACTGACTTCCCTGCTTTCTTGGCCCGATTCATCACG
GAGATGACCTCGTTGCCGCGTGTCGTGTTGCACTGGTTAAAGCGGGCGGCTGCACTCAAGCCAATGGTCT
GGAAGTTGCCCTTGACCCCGCACAGGTAGGCCGTGGCTGTGGCTCCACTGTCTGGCACATGTTTGTCTAC
ATTGTATGTCTTGGACAGAGCCACATATGGGAAGCGGTCCATGGCCAGGGGTATCTCAGGCCCCAGTTTG
TCCTTCTTCTGCCCTTTTAGGATCCTGGCAGCTGTCACCGTAGACACCCCCATCCCATCGCCCAGGAAGA
TGATGAGGTTCTTGGCGGCTGTCTGTGCAGGCTGCAGCTTCTTGGCGGCACCCAGGGCCTCGGCTGCCTC
GCGGTTCCAGAAGTCCGGGTTCTCCTCCTCAACTGGGATGATGGAGCCGGAGCCTCTAGAGGGCTGCATA
CCGCAGGCGTCGCACTCCATCACGGTGTTCTTCAGGAAGGTGATCTCCTTCACGCGGTGGCGCAGCAGCT
CGCGCACGTCCTGCAGGGCGGCATTGGTCTCCTGCAGCTCGCGCAGCATCTGGGGGGCCAGATCGCCGCC
GGGATTGCCGCTTCCGCCTGGTCCCTGGAACAGCACCTCCAGAGATCCGCCCTTGCCATCAATCAATCTT
GGATCAACTTGATCTTCCGGCGCGCCAAGGTTGCTAGGGGTCAGAGCCTCAGGTCTAGCAAGCAGCTCTC
CCAGAGAAGGCCTCCAAGGCTCAATCAGCTCGGCATCTCTAGGGGCCCATCTAAGCACTTCCCGGAAGCT
GGCCTGCAGTTCTGTTTCGGCTCTTGGAGGAGGTCCGGTCACATTCAGGAAGAAGTACAGTCTAGCCAGG
GGCCGCTGATCCTGCTTGATCACGCAACTGAAGGTGCCTCTGTGGGTCAGCTGAGCAGGTCTAATTCTGG
CCAGGTAGCCCTCGGCTCTGGGCATGTCTCTGAAGTAGCTCAGGTCCTGGGTTCTCAGGCCTCCGCCGGC
AAACTTCCAAGAGTAGGTGATTTCCTCTTTAGGCAGCTGGAAGTTCACGATGCAGCTGAACATGGCCTGG
TCGCCTCTTGTCACTGTCACATCCTGCACAGGGCAGTCCAGAGGCAGATCGCACACTCTGCTGTAGCAGC
CGCTGCACAGAAACCGTCTGGCGAACTCTTGAAGGCCGCATGGAGGAATGCAGGCCTGGGCCTCTTTCAG
CTGGGTGATCACTTTCTTCATCTTCTCGGCGGCGTCAGGAAATGCCACCTCAAAGCTTCCCTGAGCAGCG
GCCAGTTCTTGCAGGGCGTGTGTCATCTGTGTGAAGGTGTCGTGCAGATGGCTTCTCTCGTCGTAGTTGA
TCTCGGTGTCGCTCAGGCCCTGAAAGGCGGCTGTAAAGGCTTCCTCGCACTCTTCCAGCTTGGGGCTTCT
CATGCCCACAAACATCTGGCAGATCCGCAGCCGCTCGCTGTAGGTGGTAAAACACAGCAGACAGGCGGCC
GCAGCGAACACCAGGCAGAAGATGTAGCTCAGGGCAATGATGGTCTTCATGGTGGCGCTAGCAGGCGCGT
TTTCGATAGAACCGAGGTGCAGTTGGACCTGGGAGTGGACACCTGTGGAGAGAAAGGCAAAGTGGATGTT
ATTCTATAGTGTCACCTAAATCGTATGTGTATGATACATAAGGTTATGTATTAATTGTAGCCGCGTTCTA
ACGAAGCCAAGGGGGTGGGCCTATAGACTCTATAGGCGGTACTTACGTCACTCTTGGCACGGGGAATCCG
CGTTCCAATGCACCGTTCCCGGCCGCGGAGGCTGGATCGGTCCCGGTGTCTTCTATGGAGGTCAAAACAG
CGTGGATGGCGTCTCCAGGCGATCTGACGGTTCACTAAACGAGCTCTGCTTATATAGACCTCCCACCGTA
CACGCCTACCGCCCATTTGCGTCAATGGGGCGGAGTTGTTACGACATTTTGGAAAGTCCCGTTGATTTTG
GTGCCAAAACAAACTCCCATTGACGTCAATGGGGTGGAGACTTGGAAATCCCCGTGAGTCAAACCGCTAT
CCACGCCCATTGATGTACTGCCAAAACCGCATCACCATGGTAATAGCGATGACTAATACGTAGATGTACT
GCCAAGTAGGAAAGTCCCATAAGGTCATGTACTGGGCATAATGCCAGGCGGGCCATTTACCGTCATTGAC
GTCAATAGGGGGCGTACTTGGCATATGATACACTTGATGTACTGCCAAGTGGGCAGTTTACCGTAAATAC
TCCACCCATTGACGTCAATGGAAAGTCCCTATTGGCGTTACTATGGGAACATACGTCATTATTGACGTCA
ATGGGCGGGGGTCGTTGGGCGGTCAGCCAGGCGGGCCATTTACCGTAAGTTATGTAACGCGGAACTCCAT
ATATGGGCTATGAACTAATGACCCCGTAATTGATTACTATTAATAACTAGTCAATAATCAATGCCAACAT
GGCGGTCATATTGGACATGAGCCAATATAAATGTACATATTATGATATAGATACAACGTATGCAATGGCC
AATAGCCAATATTGATTTATGCTATATAACCAATGAATAATATGGCTAATGGCCAATATTGAGTCAACGC
CACTGTGCATGAAGCTCGTAATTGTTATCCGCTCACAATTAAGGGCGACACAAAATTTATTCTAAATGAT
AATAAATACTGATAACATCTTATAGTTTGTATTATATTTTGTATTATCGTTGACATGTATAATTTTGATA
TCAAAAACTGATTTTCCCTTTATTATTTTCGAGATTTATTTTCTTAATTCTCTTTAACAAACTAGAAATA
TTGTATATACAAAAAATCATAAATAATAGATGAATAGTTTAATTATAGGTGTTCATCAATCGAAAAAGCA
ACGTATCTTATTTAAAGTGCGTTGCTTTTTTCTCATTTATAAGGTTAAATAATTCTCATATATCAAGCAA
AGTGACAGGCGCCCTTAAATATTCTGACAAATGCTCTTTCCCTAAACTCCCCCCATAAAAAAACCCGCCG
AAGCGGGTTTTTACGTTATTTGCGGATTAACGATTACTCGTTATCAGAACCGCCCAGGGGGCCCGAGCTT
AAGACTGGCCGTCGTTTTACAACACAGAAAGAGTTTGTAGAAACGCAAAAAGGCCATCCGTCAGGGGCCT
TCTGCTTAGTTTGATGCCTGGCAGTTCCCTACTCTCGCCTTCCGCTTCCTCGCTCACTGACTCGCTGCGC
TCGGTCGTTCGGCTGCGGCGAGCGGTATCAGCTCACTCAAAGGCGGTAATACGGTTATCCACAGAATCAG
GGGATAACGCAGGAAAGAACATGTGAGCAAAAGGCCAGCAAAAGGCCAGGAACCGTAAAAAGGCCGCGTT
GCTGGCGTTTTTCCATAGGCTCCGCCCCCCTGACGAGCATCACAAAAATCGACGCTCAAGTCAGAGGTGG
CGAAACCCGACAGGACTATAAAGATACCAGGCGTTTCCCCCTGGAAGCTCCCTCGTGCGCTCTCCTGTTC
CGACCCTGCCGCTTACCGGATACCTGTCCGCCTTTCTCCCTTCGGGAAGCGTGGCGCTTTCTCATAGCTC
ACGCTGTAGGTATCTCAGTTCGGTGTAGGTCGTTCGCTCCAAGCTGGGCTGTGTGCACGAACCCCCCGTT
CAGCCCGACCGCTGCGCCTTATCCGGTAACTATCGTCTTGAGTCCAACCCGGTAAGACACGACTTATCGC
CACTGGCAGCAGCCACTGGTAACAGGATTAGCAGAGCGAGGTATGTAGGCGGTGCTACAGAGTTCTTGAA
GTGGTGGGCTAACTACGGCTACACTAGAAGAACAGTATTTGGTATCTGCGCTCTGCTGAAGCCAGTTACC
TTCGGAAAAAGAGTTGGTAGCTCTTGATCCGGCAAACAAACCACCGCTGGTAGCGGTGGTTTTTTTGTTT
GCAAGCAGCAGATTACGCGCAGAAAAAAAGGATCTCAAGAAGATCCTTTGATCTTTTCTACGGGGTCTGA
CGCTCAGTGGAACGACGCGCGCGTAACTCACGTTAAGGGATTTTGGTCATGAGCAAGGGGTGTTATGAGC
CATATTCAGGTATAAATGGGCTCGCGATAATGTTCAGAATTGGTTAATTGGTTGTAACACTGACCCCTAT
TTGTTTATTTTTCTAAATACATTCAAATATGTATCCGCTCATGAGACAATAACCCTGATAAATGCTTCAA
TAATATTGAAAAAGGAAGAATATGAGTATTCAACATTTCCGTGTCGCCCTTATTCCCTTTTTTGCGGCAT
TTTGCCTTCCTGTTTTTGCTCACCCAGAAACGCTGGTGAAAGTAAAAGATGCTGAAGATCAGTTGGGTGC
ACGAGTGGGTTACATCGAACTGGATCTCAACAGCGGTAAGATCCTTGAGAGTTTTCGCCCCGAAGAACGT
TTTCCAATGATGAGCACTTTTAAAGTTCTGCTATGTGGCGCGGTATTATCCCGTATTGACGCCGGGCAAG
AGCAACTCGGTCGCCGCATACACTATTCTCAGAATGACTTGGTTGAGTACTCACCAGTCACAGAAAAGCA
TCTTACGGATGGCATGACAGTAAGAGAATTATGCAGTGCTGCCATAACCATGAGTGATAACACTGCGGCC
AACTTACTTCTGACAACGATCGGAGGACCGAAGGAGCTAACCGCTTTTTTGCACAACATGGGGGATCATG
TAACTCGCCTTGATCGTTGGGAACCGGAGCTGAATGAAGCCATACCAAACGACGAGCGTGACACCACGAT
GCCTGTAGCGATGGCAACAACGTTGCGCAAACTATTAACTGGCGAACTACTTACTCTAGCTTCCCGGCAA
CAATTAATAGACTGGATGGAGGCGGATAAAGTTGCAGGACCACTTCTGCGCTCGGCCCTTCCGGCTGGCT
GGTTTATTGCTGATAAATCCGGAGCCGGTGAGCGTGGTTCTCGCGGTATCATCGCAGCGCTGGGGCCAGA
TGGTAAGCCCTCCCGTATCGTAGTTATCTACACGACGGGGAGTCAGGCAACTATGGATGAACGAAATAGA
CAGATCGCTGAGATAGGTGCCTCACTGATTAAGCATTGGTAATGACCATGATTACGCCAAGCTCTAGCTA
GAGGTCGACGGTATACAGACATGATAAGATACATTGATGAGTTTGGACAAACCACAACTAGAATGCAGTG
AAAAAAATGCTTTATTTGTGAAATTTGTGATGCTATTGCTTTATTTGTAACCATTATAAGCTGCAATAAA
CAAGTTGGGGTGGGCGAAGAACTCCAGCATGAGATCCCCGCGCTGGAGGATCATCCAGCCGGCGTCCCGG
AAAACGATTCCGAAGCCCAACCTTTCATAGAAGGCGGCGGTGGAATCGAAATCTCGTAGCACGTGTCAGG
CACCGGGCTTGCGGGTCATGCACCAGGTGCGCGGTCCTTCGGGCACCTCGACGTCGGCGGTGACGGTGAA
GCCGAGCCGCTCGTAGAAGGGGAGGTTGCGGGGCGCGGATGTCTCCAGGAAGGCGGGCACCCCGGCGCGC
TCGGCCGCCTCCACTCCGGGGAGCACGACGGCGCTGCCCAGACCCTTGCCCTGGTGGTCGGGCGAGACGC
CGACGGTGGCCAGGAACCACGCGGGCTCCTTGGGCCGGTGCGGCGCCAGGAGGCCTTCCATCTGTTGCTG
CGCGGCCAGCCGGGAACCGCTCAACTCGGCCATGCGCGGGCCGATCTCGGCGAACACCGCCCCCGCTTCG
ACGCTCTCCGGCGTGGTCCAGACCGCCACCGCGGCGCCGTCGTCCGCGACCCACACCTTGCCGATGTCGA
GCCCGACGCGCGTGAGGAAGAGTTCTTGCAGCTCGGTGACCCGCTCGATGTGGCGGTCCGGATCGACGGT
GTGGCGCGTGGCGGGGTAGTCGGCGAACGCGGCGGCGAGGGTGCGTACGGCCCTGGGGACGTCGTCGCGG
GTGGCGAGGCGCACCGTGGGCTTGTACTCGGTCATGGTTTAGTTCCTCACCTTGTCGTATTATACTATGC
CGATATACTATGCCGATGATTAATTGTCAACACGTGCTGATCAGATCCGAAAATGGATATACAAGCTCCC
GGGAGCTTTTTGCAAAAGCCTAGGCCTCCAAAAAAGCCTCCTCACTACTTCTGGAATAGCTCAGAGGCAG
AGGCGGCCTCGGCCTCTGCATAAATAAAAAAAATTAGTCAGCCATGGGGCGGAGAATGGGCGGAACTGGG
CGGAGTTAGGGGCGGGATGGGCGGAGTTAGGGGCGGGACTATGGTTGCTGACTAATTGAGATGCATGCTT
TGCATACTTCTGCCTGCTGGGGAGCCTGGGGACTTTCCACACCTGGTTGCTGACTAATTGAGATGCATGC
TTTGCATACTTCTGCCTGCTGGGGAGCCTGGGGACTTTCCACACCCTAACTGACACACATTCCACAGAAT
TAATTCGCGTTAAATTTTTGTTAAATCAGCTCATTTTTTAACCAATAGGCCGAAATCGGCAAAATCCCTT
ATAAATCAAAAGAATAGACCGAGATAGGGTTGAGTGTTGTGATGCAATTT
Features (pLannotate 1.2.2; 24 found; start..end, strand, type, name):
    248..271     -  CDS            8xHis: 8xHis affinity tag
    275..316     -  CDS            AviTag™ (fragment): peptide tag that allows for enzymatic biotinylation
    341..1793    -  CDS            SEAP (fragment): secreted alkaline phosphatase from human placenta The natural enzyme has a C-terminal transmembrane sequence that is replaced by a GPI anchor.
   1781..1960    -  CDS            Comp (fragment): COMP_RAT - Experimental evidence at protein level: Swiss-Prot protein existence level 1. May play a role in the structural integrity of cartilage via its interaction with other extracellular matrix proteins such as the collagens and fibronectin. Can mediate the interaction of chondrocytes with the cartilage extracellular matrix through interaction with cell surface integrin receptors. Could play a role in the pathogenesis of osteoarthritis. Potent suppressor of apoptosis in both primary chondrocytes and transformed cells. Suppresses apoptosis by blocking the activation of caspase-3 and by indu
   2057..2938    -  CDS            SPACA6 (fragment): SACA6_HUMAN - Also known as SPACA6P. Experimental evidence at protein level: Swiss-Prot protein existence level 1. Sperm protein required for fusion of sperm with the egg membrane during fertilization. From Homo sapiens (Human).
   2972..3009    -  CDS            IgH signal sequence (fragment): signal sequence from the mouse immunoglobulin heavy chain variable region
   3013..3031    -  promoter       SP6 promoter: promoter for bacteriophage SP6 RNA polymerase
   3083..3126    -  intron         CMV intron (fragment): modified intron A from human cytomegalovirus
   3262..3465    -  promoter       CMV promoter: human cytomegalovirus (CMV) immediate early promoter
   3466..3769    -  enhancer       CMV enhancer: human cytomegalovirus immediate early enhancer
   4012..4028    -  protein_bind   lac operator: The lac repressor binds to the lac operator to inhibit transcription in E. coli. This inhibition can be relieved by adding lactose or isopropyl-β-D-thiogalactopyranoside (IPTG). lac repressor encoded by lacI
   4484..4503    +  CDS            lacZα (fragment): LacZα fragment of β-galactosidase; lacZ fragment
   4528..4545    -  terminator     rrnB T2 terminator (fragment): transcription terminator T2 from the E. coli rrnB gene
   4770..5358    -  rep_origin     ori: high-copy-number ColE1/pMB1/pBR322/pUC origin of replication
   5469..5493    +  CDS            KanR (fragment): aminoglycoside phosphotransferase; aph(3')-Ia; confers resistance to kanamycin
   5523..5619    +  promoter       AmpR promoter (fragment): bla
   5622..6482    +  CDS            AmpR: β-lactamase; bla; confers resistance to ampicillin, carbenicillin, and related antibiotics
   6535..6656    -  polyA_signal   SV40 poly(A) signal: SV40 polyadenylation signal
   6651..6776    -  CDS            ble (fragment): BLE_KLEPN - Experimental evidence at protein level: Swiss-Prot protein existence level 1. Binding protein with a strong affinity to the bleomycin family of antibiotics. Binds to CL990; an antimitotic-antibiotic compound. From Klebsiella pneumoniae.
   6786..7385    -  CDS            PuroR (fragment): puromycin N-acetyltransferase; pac from Streptomyces; confers resistance to puromycin
   7404..7451    -  promoter       EM7 promoter: synthetic bacterial promoter&nbsp
   7499..7828    -  promoter       SV40 promoter: SV40 enhancer and early promoter
   7842..7950    -  rep_origin     f1 ori (fragment): f1 bacteriophage origin of replication; arrow indicates direction of (+) strand synthesis
   7951..102     -  polyA_signal   bGH poly(A) signal (across the origin): bovine growth hormone polyadenylation signal
