[The description below was written by a language model from this plasmid's Addgene catalogue record and pLannotate feature annotations shown in this document.]
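Description:
pD649-HAsp-SPACA6-COMP5AP-AviTag-9xHis is a mammalian expression plasmid built on the pD649 backbone for producing a secreted, multimerised form of a cell-surface protein ectodomain. It is maintained in E. coli at high copy through a ColE1/pUC-type origin and selected with ampicillin via the β-lactamase gene. The annotated sequence (about 8 kb) also carries an SV40 promoter/EM7 promoter unit driving a puromycin N-acetyltransferase coding region followed by an SV40 polyadenylation signal, which could in principle allow puromycin selection in mammalian cells, although the record does not describe such use. Small fragments annotated as f1 ori, KanR, ble and lacZα appear to be backbone remnants rather than functional parts.

The expression cassette is driven by the CMV enhancer and immediate-early promoter with a fragment of CMV intron A, followed by an SP6 phage promoter that also serves as a sequencing primer site. The open reading frame begins with a secretion signal (named HAsp in the construct; the automated annotation matches it partially to a mouse immunoglobulin heavy chain leader), then the human SPACA6 extracellular region, a sperm protein required for sperm–egg membrane fusion, cloned between retained NotI and AscI sites. Downstream, on the backbone, are the coiled-coil domain of rat cartilage oligomeric matrix protein, which pentamerises the fusion, human placental alkaline phosphatase as an enzymatic reporter, an AviTag for site-specific enzymatic biotinylation, and a polyhistidine tag for purification. A bGH polyadenylation signal terminates the transcript. Such high-avidity, phosphatase-labelled proteins are suited to binding assays for weak extracellular interactions, and this plasmid belongs to a collection made for a human IgSF cell-surface interactome screen. The depositor notes that some plasmids in the collection may carry an IS4-like transposase insertion upstream of the CMV promoter; none is annotated here.
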