Addgene plasmid #157274: pD649-HAsp-SPACA6-COMP5AP-AviTag-9xHis
Purpose: Mammalian expression of cell-surface protein extracellular domain fused to COMP5AP-AviTag-9xHis. Protein is secreted from cells.
Depositing lab: Chris Garcia. Depositing organization: Stanford University. Publication: A Human IgSF Cell-Surface Interactome Reveals a Complex Network of Protein-Protein Interactions. Wojtowicz WM, Vielmetter J, Fernandes RA, Siepe DH, Eastman CL, Chisholm GB, Cox S, Klock H, Anderson PW, Rue SM, Miller JJ, Glaser SM, Bragstad ML, Vance J, Lam AW, Lesley SA, Zinn K, Garcia KC. Cell. 2020 Aug 20;182(4):1027-1043.e17. doi: 10.1016/j.cell.2020.07.025. PubMed 32822567.
Backbone
  Vector backbone: pD649
  Backbone size w/o insert (bp): 7153
  Vector type: Mammalian Expression
Growth in bacteria
  Bacterial resistance: Ampicillin, 100 μg/mL
  Growth temperature: 37°C
  Growth strain: DH5alpha
  Copy number: High Copy
Gene/Insert
  Gene/Insert name: SPACA6 (alt name: SACA6)
  Species: H. sapiens (human)
  Insert size (bp): 807
  Entrez Gene: SPACA6 (a.k.a. LET7EH, LINC00085, NCRNA00085, SPACA6P)
  Promoter: CMV/SP6
  Tag / fusion protein: COMP5AP-AviTag-9xHis (C terminal on backbone)
  Cloning method: Restriction Enzyme; 5′ cloning site GCGGCCGC (not destroyed); 3′ cloning site GGCGCGCC (not destroyed)
  Sequencing primers: 5′ ATTTAGGTGACACTATAG; 3′ CGTCGCACTCCATCACGGTG
Resource information
  A portion of this plasmid was derived from a plasmid made by: synthesis by ThermoFisher
Terms and licenses: Academic/Nonprofit Terms; Industry Terms: Not Available to Industry
Depositor comments: Some plasmids in this collection may have an IS4-like element ISVsa5 family transposase upstream of the CMV promoter.
How to cite: pD649-HAsp-SPACA6-COMP5AP-AviTag-9xHis was a gift from Chris Garcia (Addgene plasmid # 157274 ; http://n2t.net/addgene:157274 ; RRID:Addgene_157274)
