>Addgene plasmid #157274 | pD649-HAsp-SPACA6-COMP5AP-AviTag-9xHis | depositor partial sequence | sequence record 303658 | insert (extracellular domain)
TGTCTGCTGTGTTTTACCACCTACAGCGAGCGGCTGCGGATCTGCCAGATGTTTGTGGGCATGAGAAGCC
CCAAGCTGGAAGAGTGCGAGGAAGCCTTTACAGCCGCCTTTCAGGGCCTGAGCGACACCGAGATCAACTA
CGACGAGAGAAGCCATCTGCACGACACCTTCACACAGATGACACACGCCCTGCAAGAACTGGCCGCTGCT
CAGGGAAGCTTTGAGGTGGCATTTCCTGACGCCGCCGAGAAGATGAAGAAAGTGATCACCCAGCTGAAAG
AGGCCCAGGCCTGCATTCCTCCATGCGGCCTTCAAGAGTTCGCCAGACGGTTTCTGTGCAGCGGCTGCTA
CAGCAGAGTGTGCGATCTGCCTCTGGACTGCCCTGTGCAGGATGTGACAGTGACAAGAGGCGACCAGGCC
ATGTTCAGCTGCATCGTGAACTTCCAGCTGCCTAAAGAGGAAATCACCTACTCTTGGAAGTTTGCCGGCG
GAGGCCTGAGAACCCAGGACCTGAGCTACTTCAGAGACATGCCCAGAGCCGAGGGCTACCTGGCCAGAAT
TAGACCTGCTCAGCTGACCCACAGAGGCACCTTCAGTTGCGTGATCAAGCAGGATCAGCGGCCCCTGGCT
AGACTGTACTTCTTCCTGAATGTGACCGGACCTCCTCCAAGAGCCGAAACAGAACTGCAGGCCAGCTTCC
GGGAAGTGCTTAGATGGGCCCCTAGAGATGCCGAGCTGATTGAGCCTTGGAGGCCTTCTCTGGGAGAGCT
GCTTGCTAGACCTGAGGCTCTGACCCCTAGCAACCTT
